>Addgene plasmid #132117 | pDONR221_SLC39A13 | addgene full sequence | sequence record 265761 | Addgene NGS Result
CTTTCCTGCGTTATCCCCTGATTCTGTGGATAACCGTATTACCGCCTTTGAGTGAGCTGATACCGCTCGC
CGCAGCCGAACGACCGAGCGCAGCGAGTCAGTGAGCGAGGAAGCGGAAGAGCGCCCAATACGCAAACCGC
CTCTCCCCGCGCGTTGGCCGATTCATTAATGCAGCTGGCACGACAGGTTTCCCGACTGGAAAGCGGGCAG
TGAGCGCAACGCAATTAATACGCGTACCGCTAGCCAGGAAGAGTTTGTAGAAACGCAAAAAGGCCATCCG
TCAGGATGGCCTTCTGCTTAGTTTGATGCCTGGCAGTTTATGGCGGGCGTCCTGCCCGCCACCCTCCGGG
CCGTTGCTTCACAACGTTCAAATCCGCTCCCGGCGGATTTGTCCTACTCAGGAGAGCGTTCACCGACAAA
CAACAGATAAAACGAAAGGCCCAGTCTTCCGACTGAGCCTTTCGTTTTATTTGATGCCTGGCAGTTCCCT
ACTCTCGCGTTAACGCTAGCATGGATGTTTTCCCAGTCACGACGTTGTAAAACGACGGCCAGTCTTAAGC
TCGGGCCCCAAATAATGATTTTATTTTGACTGATAGTGACCTGTTCGTTGCAACACATTGATGAGCAATG
CTTTTTTATAATGCCAACTTTGTACAAAAAAGCAGGCTCCACCATGCCAGGCTGCCCATGTCCTGGATGC
GGAATGGCAGGACCAAGGCTGCTGTTCCTGACCGCCCTGGCCCTGGAGCTGCTGGAGAGGGCAGGAGGAT
CCCAGCCCGCCCTGCGGTCTAGAGGAACCGCAACAGCATGCAGGCTGGACAATAAGGAGAGCGAGTCCTG
GGGCGCCCTGCTGTCCGGAGAGAGACTGGATACCTGGATCTGTTCCCTGCTGGGCTCTCTGATGGTGGGC
CTGTCTGGCGTGTTTCCCCTGCTGGTCATCCCTCTGGAGATGGGAACAATGCTGCGGAGCGAGGCAGGAG
CATGGAGACTGAAGCAGCTGCTGTCCTTCGCCCTGGGAGGACTGCTGGGCAACGTGTTTCTGCACCTGCT
GCCAGAGGCATGGGCATACACCTGCTCTGCCAGCCCTGGAGGAGAGGGACAGAGCCTGCAGCAGCAGCAG
CAGCTGGGACTGTGGGTCATCGCAGGCATCCTGACATTCCTGGCCCTGGAGAAGATGTTTCTGGACAGCA
AGGAGGAGGGCACCTCCCAGGCACCAAATAAGGATCCCACAGCAGCAGCAGCCGCCCTGAACGGAGGACA
CTGTCTGGCACAGCCTGCAGCAGAGCCAGGACTGGGCGCCGTGGTGAGGAGCATCAAGGTGTCCGGCTAT
CTGAACCTGCTGGCCAATACCATCGACAACTTCACACACGGACTGGCAGTGGCAGCATCTTTTCTGGTGA
GCAAGAAGATCGGCCTGCTGACCACAATGGCCATCCTGCTGCACGAGATCCCTCACGAAGTGGGCGACTT
CGCAATCCTGCTGAGGGCAGGCTTTGATCGCTGGTCTGCCGCAAAGCTGCAGCTGAGCACCGCCCTGGGC
GGCCTGCTGGGAGCAGGCTTCGCCATCTGCACACAGTCCCCAAAGGGAGTGGTGGGATGTTCTCCAGCAG
CAGAGGAGACCGCAGCATGGGTGCTGCCATTCACATCCGGCGGCTTTCTGTACATCGCCCTGGTGAATGT
GCTGCCTGACCTGCTGGAGGAGGAGGATCCATGGCGGTCTCTGCAGCAGCTGCTGCTGCTGTGCGCAGGA
ATCGTGGTCATGGTGCTGTTCAGCCTGTTTGTGGATGACCCAGCTTTCTTGTACAAAGTTGGCATTATAA
GAAAGCATTGCTTATCAATTTGTTGCAACGAACAGGTCACTATCAGTCAAAATAAAATCATTATTTGCCA
TCCAGCTGATATCCCCTATAGTGAGTCGTATTACATGGTCATAGCTGTTTCCTGGCAGCTCTGGCCCGTG
TCTCAAAATCTCTGATGTTACATTGCACAAGATAAAAATATATCATCATGAACAATAAAACTGTCTGCTT
ACATAAACAGTAATACAAGGGGTGTTATGAGCCATATTCAACGGGAAACGTCGAGGCCGCGATTAAATTC
CAACATGGATGCTGATTTATATGGGTATAAATGGGCTCGCGATAATGTCGGGCAATCAGGTGCGACAATC
TATCGCTTGTATGGGAAGCCCGATGCGCCAGAGTTGTTTCTGAAACATGGCAAAGGTAGCGTTGCCAATG
ATGTTACAGATGAGATGGTCAGACTAAACTGGCTGACGGAATTTATGCCTCTTCCGACCATCAAGCATTT
TATCCGTACTCCTGATGATGCATGGTTACTCACCACTGCGATCCCCGGAAAAACAGCATTCCAGGTATTA
GAAGAATATCCTGATTCAGGTGAAAATATTGTTGATGCGCTGGCAGTGTTCCTGCGCCGGTTGCATTCGA
TTCCTGTTTGTAATTGTCCTTTTAACAGCGATCGCGTATTTCGTCTCGCTCAGGCGCAATCACGAATGAA
TAACGGTTTGGTTGATGCGAGTGATTTTGATGACGAGCGTAATGGCTGGCCTGTTGAACAAGTCTGGAAA
GAAATGCATAAACTTTTGCCATTCTCACCGGATTCAGTCGTCACTCATGGTGATTTCTCACTTGATAACC
TTATTTTTGACGAGGGGAAATTAATAGGTTGTATTGATGTTGGACGAGTCGGAATCGCAGACCGATACCA
GGATCTTGCCATCCTATGGAACTGCCTCGGTGAGTTTTCTCCTTCATTACAGAAACGGCTTTTTCAAAAA
TATGGTATTGATAATCCTGATATGAATAAATTGCAGTTTCATTTGATGCTCGATGAGTTTTTCTAATCAG
AATTGGTTAATTGGTTGTAACACTGGCAGAGCATTACGCTGACTTGACGGGACGGCGCAAGCTCATGACC
AAAATCCCTTAACGTGAGTTACGCGTCGTTCCACTGAGCGTCAGACCCCGTAGAAAAGATCAAAGGATCT
TCTTGAGATCCTTTTTTTCTGCGCGTAATCTGCTGCTTGCAAACAAAAAAACCACCGCTACCAGCGGTGG
TTTGTTTGCCGGATCAAGAGCTACCAACTCTTTTTCCGAAGGTAACTGGCTTCAGCAGAGCGCAGATACC
AAATACTGTTCTTCTAGTGTAGCCGTAGTTAGGCCACCACTTCAAGAACTCTGTAGCACCGCCTACATAC
CTCGCTCTGCTAATCCTGTTACCAGTGGCTGCTGCCAGTGGCGATAAGTCGTGTCTTACCGGGTTGGACT
CAAGACGATAGTTACCGGATAAGGCGCAGCGGTCGGGCTGAACGGGGGGTTCGTGCACACAGCCCAGCTT
GGAGCGAACGACCTACACCGAACTGAGATACCTACAGCGTGAGCTATGAGAAAGCGCCACGCTTCCCGAA
GGGAGAAAGGCGGACAGGTATCCGGTAAGCGGCAGGGTCGGAACAGGAGAGCGCACGAGGGAGCTTCCAG
GGGGAAACGCCTGGTATCTTTATAGTCCTGTCGGGTTTCGCCACCTCTGACTTGAGCGTCGATTTTTGTG
ATGCTCGTCAGGGGGGCGGAGCCTATGGAAAAACGCCAGCAACGCGGCCTTTTTACGGTTCCTGGCCTTT
TGCTGGCCTTTTGCTCACATGTT
Features (pLannotate 1.2.2; 10 found; start..end, strand, type, name):
    121..213     +  CDS            lacI (fragment): lac repressor; lacI; The lac repressor binds to the lac operator to inhibit transcription in E. coli. This inhibition can be relieved by adding lactose or isopropyl-β-D-thiogalactopyranoside (IPTG).
    268..295     -  terminator     rrnB T2 terminator: transcription terminator T2 from the E. coli rrnB gene
    427..470     +  terminator     rrnB T1 terminator: Escherichia coli rrnB; transcription terminator T1 from the E. coli rrnB gene
    517..553     -  CDS            lacZα (fragment): LacZα fragment of β-galactosidase; lacZ fragment
    569..668     +  protein_bind   attL1: mutant version of attL; recombination site for the Gateway® LR reaction LR Clonase™
    674..1786    +  CDS            SLC39A13: S39AD_HUMAN - Also known as ZIP13. Experimental evidence at protein level: Swiss-Prot protein existence level 1. Acts as a zinc-influx transporter. From Homo sapiens (Human).
   1788..1887    -  protein_bind   attL2: mutant version of attL; recombination site for the Gateway® LR reaction LR Clonase™
   1905..1923    -  promoter       T7 promoter: promoter for bacteriophage T7 RNA polymerase
   2057..2866    +  CDS            KanR: aminoglycoside phosphotransferase; aph(3')-Ia; confers resistance to kanamycin in bacteria or G418 (Geneticin®) in eukaryotes
   3013..3601    +  rep_origin     ori: high-copy-number ColE1/pMB1/pBR322/pUC origin of replication
