[The description below was written by a language model from this plasmid's Addgene catalogue record and pLannotate feature annotations shown in this document.]
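Description:
pDONR221_SLC39A13 is a Gateway entry clone built on the pDONR221 backbone, carrying a codon-optimized open reading frame for human SLC39A13 (also known as ZIP13 or FLJ25785), a zinc-influx transporter of the solute carrier superfamily. The sequenced plasmid is about 3.7 kb. It is maintained in E. coli at high copy through a ColE1/pUC-type origin of replication and is selected with kanamycin via an aminoglycoside phosphotransferase (KanR) gene.

The 1,113 bp SLC39A13 coding sequence lies between attL1 and attL2 sites, the recombination sites recognised in the Gateway LR reaction. This arrangement lets the ORF be moved directionally, in a single recombination step, into any compatible attR-containing destination vector. Although the catalogue lists the vector type as mammalian expression, the feature table shows no eukaryotic promoter or polyadenylation signal around the insert, so expression in mammalian cells depends on the destination vector chosen. No epitope tags or reporters are annotated, and the record does not say whether the ORF retains a stop codon. Upstream of attL1 sit the rrnB T1 and T2 transcription terminators, which shield the insert from read-through transcription in bacteria. A T7 promoter lies just beyond attL2, pointing back toward the insert, and short lacI and lacZα fragments are backbone remnants. M13 forward and reverse priming sites flank the cassette for sequence verification.

The plasmid belongs to a large consortium collection of SLC transporter clones intended as a resource for subcloning into custom expression vectors, in support of functional studies and drug discovery on this transporter family.
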