Addgene plasmid #132117: pDONR221_SLC39A13
Purpose: Gateway entry clone with codon-optimized ORF sequence for subcloning into custom expression vectors
Depositing lab: RESOLUTE Consortium & Giulio Superti-Furga. Depositing organization: CeMM Research Center for Molecular Medicine. Publication: The RESOLUTE consortium: unlocking SLC transporters for drug discovery. Superti-Furga G, Lackner D, Wiedmer T, Ingles-Prieto A, Barbosa B, Girardi E, Goldmann U, Gurtl B, Klavins K, Klimek C, Lindinger S, Lineiro-Retes E, Muller AC, Onstein S, Redinger G, Reil D, Sedlyarov V, Wolf G, Crawford M, Everley R, ... Steppan CM. Nat Rev Drug Discov. 2020 Jul;19(7):429-430. doi: 10.1038/d41573-020-00056-6. PubMed 32265506.
Backbone
  Vector backbone: pDONR221
  Backbone manufacturer: Thermo Fisher Scientific
  Backbone size w/o insert (bp): 2550
  Vector type: Mammalian Expression
Growth in bacteria
  Bacterial resistance: Kanamycin, 50 μg/mL
  Growth temperature: 37°C
  Growth strain: Stbl3
  Copy number: High Copy
Gene/Insert
  Gene/Insert name: SLC39A13 (alt name: FLJ25785)
  Species: H. sapiens (human)
  Insert size (bp): 1113
  Entrez Gene: SLC39A13 (a.k.a. FLJ25785)
  Cloning method: Gateway Cloning
  Sequencing primers: 5′ M13-fwd; 3′ M13-rev
Terms and licenses: Academic/Nonprofit Terms; Industry Terms
Depositor comments: For more information on the full Resolute plasmid collection, please see www.addgene.org/depositor-collections/re-solute/. Please provide your feedback on this plasmid to the RESOLUTE consortium by filling out their RESOLUTE repository feedback form: https://forms.office.com/Pages/ResponsePage.aspx?id=0e05yklzmkS7rjFGQL4N7z4feCLQvEJAmVcOCM_u885UN1JJRko0Ukg4TVQwNTZLOUxPQVJWT1NHUCQlQCN0PWcu
How to cite: pDONR221_SLC39A13 was a gift from RESOLUTE Consortium & Giulio Superti-Furga (Addgene plasmid # 132117 ; http://n2t.net/addgene:132117 ; RRID:Addgene_132117)
