>Addgene plasmid #132117 | pDONR221_SLC39A13 | depositor partial sequence | sequence record 253634 | Codon-optimized ORF of SLC39A13
ATGCCAGGCTGCCCATGTCCTGGATGCGGAATGGCAGGACCAAGGCTGCTGTTCCTGACCGCCCTGGCCC
TGGAGCTGCTGGAGAGGGCAGGAGGATCCCAGCCCGCCCTGCGGTCTAGAGGAACCGCAACAGCATGCAG
GCTGGACAATAAGGAGAGCGAGTCCTGGGGCGCCCTGCTGTCCGGAGAGAGACTGGATACCTGGATCTGT
TCCCTGCTGGGCTCTCTGATGGTGGGCCTGTCTGGCGTGTTTCCCCTGCTGGTCATCCCTCTGGAGATGG
GAACAATGCTGCGGAGCGAGGCAGGAGCATGGAGACTGAAGCAGCTGCTGTCCTTCGCCCTGGGAGGACT
GCTGGGCAACGTGTTTCTGCACCTGCTGCCAGAGGCATGGGCATACACCTGCTCTGCCAGCCCTGGAGGA
GAGGGACAGAGCCTGCAGCAGCAGCAGCAGCTGGGACTGTGGGTCATCGCAGGCATCCTGACATTCCTGG
CCCTGGAGAAGATGTTTCTGGACAGCAAGGAGGAGGGCACCTCCCAGGCACCAAATAAGGATCCCACAGC
AGCAGCAGCCGCCCTGAACGGAGGACACTGTCTGGCACAGCCTGCAGCAGAGCCAGGACTGGGCGCCGTG
GTGAGGAGCATCAAGGTGTCCGGCTATCTGAACCTGCTGGCCAATACCATCGACAACTTCACACACGGAC
TGGCAGTGGCAGCATCTTTTCTGGTGAGCAAGAAGATCGGCCTGCTGACCACAATGGCCATCCTGCTGCA
CGAGATCCCTCACGAAGTGGGCGACTTCGCAATCCTGCTGAGGGCAGGCTTTGATCGCTGGTCTGCCGCA
AAGCTGCAGCTGAGCACCGCCCTGGGCGGCCTGCTGGGAGCAGGCTTCGCCATCTGCACACAGTCCCCAA
AGGGAGTGGTGGGATGTTCTCCAGCAGCAGAGGAGACCGCAGCATGGGTGCTGCCATTCACATCCGGCGG
CTTTCTGTACATCGCCCTGGTGAATGTGCTGCCTGACCTGCTGGAGGAGGAGGATCCATGGCGGTCTCTG
CAGCAGCTGCTGCTGCTGTGCGCAGGAATCGTGGTCATGGTGCTGTTCAGCCTGTTTGTGGAT
